Addgene plasmid #205570: pcDNA3.1(+)-Golgi-RasAR
Purpose: Golgi membrane-targeted RasAR.
Depositing lab: Jin Zhang. Publication: Fluorescent Biosensor for Measuring Ras Activity in Living Cells. Weeks R, Zhou X, Yuan TL, Zhang J. J Am Chem Soc. 2022 Sep 28;144(38):17432-17440. doi: 10.1021/jacs.2c05203. Epub 2022 Sep 19. PubMed 36122391.
Backbone
  Vector backbone: pcDNA3.1(+)
  Backbone manufacturer: Invitrogen
  Backbone size w/o insert (bp): 5363
  Total vector size (bp): 7526
  Vector type: Mammalian Expression
  Selectable markers: Neomycin (select with G418)
Growth in bacteria
  Bacterial resistance: Ampicillin, 100 μg/mL
  Growth temperature: 37°C
  Growth strain: DH5alpha
  Copy number: High Copy
Gene/Insert
  Gene/Insert name: Golgi-RasAR (alt name: Cerulean3-RBD(Raf1 51-131)-pseudoligand-YPet-Giantin)
  Species: H. sapiens (human), Synthetic
  Insert size (bp): 2163
  Entrez Gene: RAF1 (a.k.a. CMD1NN, CRAF, NS5, Raf-1, c-Raf); GOLGB1 (a.k.a. GCP, GCP372, GOLIM1)
  Promoter: CMV
  Tag / fusion protein: Golgin B1 (Giantin) residues 3131-3259 (C terminal on insert)
  Cloning method: Restriction Enzyme; 5′ cloning site HindIII (not destroyed); 3′ cloning site XbaI (not destroyed)
  Sequencing primers: 5′ CMV forward; 3′ BGH reverse
Terms and licenses: Academic/Nonprofit Terms; Industry Terms: Not Available to Industry
How to cite: pcDNA3.1(+)-Golgi-RasAR was a gift from Jin Zhang (Addgene plasmid # 205570 ; http://n2t.net/addgene:205570 ; RRID:Addgene_205570)
