[The description below was written by a language model from this plasmid's Addgene catalogue record and pLannotate feature annotations shown in this document.]
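Description:
pcDNA3.1(+)-Golgi-RasAR is a mammalian expression plasmid of about 7.5 kb built on the Invitrogen pcDNA3.1(+) backbone. It encodes a Golgi-targeted version of RasAR, a genetically encoded fluorescent biosensor for Ras activity in living cells. It is propagated in E. coli through a high-copy ColE1/pUC-type origin with ampicillin selection (AmpR under its own bla promoter). It also carries an f1 origin and an SV40 promoter-driven neomycin resistance cassette with an SV40 polyadenylation signal, which allows G418 selection of stably transfected mammalian cells. A few short annotated fragments (HIV-1 LTR, ble, lacI, bom) appear to be backbone remnants or partial sequence matches rather than functional elements.

The roughly 2.2 kb insert was cloned between HindIII and XbaI, downstream of the CMV enhancer/promoter and a T7 promoter and upstream of the bGH polyadenylation signal. It is a single open reading frame with five parts in order: the cyan fluorescent protein mCerulean3, the Ras-binding domain of human RAF1 (residues 51–131), a short "pseudoligand" segment that the annotation matches to an H-Ras fragment, the yellow fluorescent protein YPet, and a C-terminal portion of human Golgin B1/Giantin (residues 3131–3259). Cerulean3 and YPet form a FRET donor–acceptor pair flanking the sensing module. The design suggests that active Ras competes with the pseudoligand for the Raf1 domain, shifting the sensor's conformation and so its FRET signal, although the record does not spell out this mechanism. The Giantin tail anchors the sensor at Golgi membranes, so the construct is suited to imaging Ras activity specifically in that compartment of transfected cells.
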