Features (pLannotate 1.2.2; 24 found; start..end, strand, type, name):
     28..80      -  misc_feature   bom (fragment): basis of mobility region from pBR322
    235..614     +  enhancer       CMV enhancer: human cytomegalovirus immediate early enhancer
    615..818     +  promoter       CMV promoter: human cytomegalovirus (CMV) immediate early promoter
    814..847     +  LTR            5' LTR (truncated) (fragment): truncated 5' long terminal repeat (LTR) from HIV-1
    863..881     +  promoter       T7 promoter: promoter for bacteriophage T7 RNA polymerase
    923..1639    +  CDS            mCerulean3: mCerulean3 is a basic (constitutively fluorescent) cyan fluorescent protein published in 2011, derived from Aequorea victoria. It is reported to be a somewhat slowly-maturing monomer with very low acid sensitivity.
   1649..1891    +  CDS            RAF1 (fragment): RAF1_HUMAN - Also known as RAF. Experimental evidence at protein level: Swiss-Prot protein existence level 1. Serine/threonine-protein kinase that acts as a regulatory link between the membrane-associated Ras GTPases and the MAPK/ERK cascade, and this critical regulatory link functions as a switch determining cell fate decisions including proliferation, differentiation, apoptosis, survival and oncogenic transformation. RAF1 activation initiates a mitogen-activated protein kinase (MAPK) cascade that comprises a sequential phosphorylation of the dual-specific MAPK kinases (MAP2K1/MEK1 and MAP2K2
   1919..1955    +  CDS            H-Ras (fragment): human small GTPase proto-oncoprotein
   1964..2674    +  CDS            YPet: yellow fluorescent protein optimized for FRET with CyPet (Nguyen and Daugherty, 2005)
   2699..3085    +  CDS            GOLGB1 (fragment): GOGB1_HUMAN - Experimental evidence at protein level: Swiss-Prot protein existence level 1. May participate in forming intercisternal cross-bridges of the Golgi complex. From Homo sapiens (Human).
   3126..3350    +  polyA_signal   bGH poly(A) signal: bovine growth hormone polyadenylation signal
   3354..3375    +  promoter       SV40 promoter (fragment): SV40 enhancer and early promoter
   3396..3824    +  rep_origin     f1 ori (sequence partly withheld): f1 bacteriophage origin of replication; arrow indicates direction of (+) strand synthesis
   3838..4167    +  promoter       SV40 promoter: SV40 enhancer and early promoter
   4234..5025    +  CDS            neo: KKA2_KLEPN - Also known as kan, nptII. Experimental evidence at protein level: Swiss-Prot protein existence level 1. Resistance to kanamycin, neomycin, paromomycin, ribostamycin, butirosin and gentamicin B. From Klebsiella pneumoniae.
   5049..5207    +  CDS            ble (fragment): BLE_KLEPN - Experimental evidence at protein level: Swiss-Prot protein existence level 1. Binding protein with a strong affinity to the bleomycin family of antibiotics. Binds to CL990; an antimitotic-antibiotic compound. From Klebsiella pneumoniae.
   5202..5323    +  polyA_signal   SV40 poly(A) signal: SV40 polyadenylation signal
   5396..5412    -  protein_bind   lac operator: The lac repressor binds to the lac operator to inhibit transcription in E. coli. This inhibition can be relieved by adding lactose or isopropyl-β-D-thiogalactopyranoside (IPTG). lac repressor encoded by lacI
   5420..5450    -  promoter       lac promoter: promoter for the E. coli lac operon
   5465..5486    -  protein_bind   CAP binding site: CAP binding activates transcription in the presence of cAMP. E. coli catabolite activator protein
   5499..5591    -  CDS            lacI (fragment): lac repressor; lacI; The lac repressor binds to the lac operator to inhibit transcription in E. coli. This inhibition can be relieved by adding lactose or isopropyl-β-D-thiogalactopyranoside (IPTG).
   5774..6362    -  rep_origin     ori: high-copy-number ColE1/pMB1/pBR322/pUC origin of replication
   6533..7393    -  CDS            AmpR: β-lactamase; bla; confers resistance to ampicillin, carbenicillin, and related antibiotics
   7394..7498    -  promoter       AmpR promoter: bla
>Addgene plasmid #205570 | pcDNA3.1(+)-Golgi-RasAR | addgene full sequence | sequence record 408448 | Addgene NGS Result
GACGGATCGGGAGATCTCCCGATCCCCTATGGTGCACTCTCAGTACAATCTGCTCTGATGCCGCATAGTT
AAGCCAGTATCTGCTCCCTGCTTGTGTGTTGGAGGTCGCTGAGTAGTGCGCGAGCAAAATTTAAGCTACA
ACAAGGCAAGGCTTGACCGACAATTGCATGAAGAATCTGCTTAGGGTTAGGCGTTTTGCGCTGCTTCGCG
ATGTACGGGCCAGATATACGCGTTGACATTGATTATTGACTAGTTATTAATAGTAATCAATTACGGGGTC
ATTAGTTCATAGCCCATATATGGAGTTCCGCGTTACATAACTTACGGTAAATGGCCCGCCTGGCTGACCG
CCCAACGACCCCCGCCCATTGACGTCAATAATGACGTATGTTCCCATAGTAACGCCAATAGGGACTTTCC
ATTGACGTCAATGGGTGGAGTATTTACGGTAAACTGCCCACTTGGCAGTACATCAAGTGTATCATATGCC
AAGTACGCCCCCTATTGACGTCAATGACGGTAAATGGCCCGCCTGGCATTATGCCCAGTACATGACCTTA
TGGGACTTTCCTACTTGGCAGTACATCTACGTATTAGTCATCGCTATTACCATGGTGATGCGGTTTTGGC
AGTACATCAATGGGCGTGGATAGCGGTTTGACTCACGGGGATTTCCAAGTCTCCACCCCATTGACGTCAA
TGGGAGTTTGTTTTGGCACCAAAATCAACGGGACTTTCCAAAATGTCGTAACAACTCCGCCCCATTGACG
CAAATGGGCGGTAGGCGTGTACGGTGGGAGGTCTATATAAGCAGAGCTCTCTGGCTAACTAGAGAACCCA
CTGCTTACTGGCTTATCGAAATTAATACGACTCACTATAGGGAGACCCAAGCTGGCTAGCGTTTAAACTT
AAGCTTGCCACCATGGTGAGCAAGGGCGAGGAGCTGTTCACCGGGGTGGTGCCCATCCTGGTCGAGCTGG
ACGGCGACGTAAACGGCCACAAGTTCAGCGTGTCCGGCGAGGGCGAGGGCGATGCCACCTACGGCAAGCT
GACCCTGAAGTTCATCTGCACCACCGGCAAGCTGCCCGTGCCCTGGCCCACCCTCGTGACCACCCTGAGC
TGGGGCGTGCAGTGCTTCGCCCGCTACCCCGACCACATGAAGCAGCACGACTTCTTCAAGTCCGCCATGC
CCGAAGGCTACGTCCAGGAGCGCACCATCTTCTTCAAGGACGACGGCAACTACAAGACCCGCGCCGAGGT
GAAGTTCGAGGGCGACACCCTGGTGAACCGCATCGAGCTGAAGGGCATCGACTTCAAGGAGGACGGCAAC
ATCCTGGGGCACAAGCTGGAGTACAACGCCATCCACGGCAACGTCTATATCACCGCCGACAAGCAGAAGA
ACGGCATCAAGGCCAACTTCGGCCTCAACTGCAACATCGAGGACGGCAGCGTGCAGCTCGCCGACCACTA
CCAGCAGAACACCCCCATCGGCGACGGCCCCGTGCTGCTGCCCGACAACCACTACCTGAGCACCCAGTCC
AAGCTGAGCAAAGACCCCAACGAGAAGCGCGATCACATGGTCCTGCTGGAGTTCGTGACCGCCGCCGGGA
TCACTCTCGGCATGGACGAGCTGTACAAGCGCATGCATCCTTCTAAGACAAGCAACACTATCCGTGTTTT
CTTGCCGAACAAGCAAAGAACAGTGGTCAATGTGCGAAATGGAATGAGCTTGCATGACTGCCTTATGAAA
GCACTCAAGGTGAGGGGCCTGCAACCAGAGTGCTGTGCAGTGTTCAGACTTCTCCACGAACACAAAGGTA
AAAAAGCACGCTTAGATTGGAATACTGATGCTGCGTCTTTGATTGGAGAAGAACTTCAAGTAGATTTCCT
GGGAGGTAGTGGAGGTACAGGAGGTAGTCAGAATCATTTTGTGGACGAATACGACCCCACTATAGGAGGT
ACATCTAAAGGTGAAGAATTATTCACTGGTGTTGTCCCAATTTTGGTTGAATTAGATGGTGATGTTAATG
GTCACAAATTTTCTGTCTCCGGTGAAGGTGAAGGTGATGCTACGTACGGTAAATTGACCTTAAAATTACT
CTGTACTACTGGTAAATTGCCAGTTCCATGGCCAACCTTAGTCACTACTTTAGGTTATGGTGTTCAATGT
TTTGCTAGATACCCAGATCATATGAAACAACATGACTTTTTCAAGTCTGCCATGCCAGAAGGTTATGTTC
AAGAAAGAACTATTTTTTTCAAAGATGACGGTAACTACAAGACCAGAGCTGAAGTCAAGTTTGAAGGTGA
TACCTTAGTTAATAGAATCGAATTAAAAGGTATTGATTTTAAAGAAGATGGTAACATTTTAGGTCACAAA
TTGGAATACAACTATAACTCTCACAATGTTTACATCACTGCTGACAAACAAAAGAATGGTATCAAAGCTA
ACTTCAAAATTAGACACAACATTGAAGATGGTGGTGTTCAATTAGCTGACCATTATCAACAAAATACTCC
AATTGGTGATGGTCCAGTCTTGTTACCAGACAACCATTACTTATCCTATCAATCTGCCTTATTCAAAGAT
CCAAACGAAAAGAGAGACCACATGGTCTTGTTAGAATTTTTGACTGCTGCTGGTATTACCGAGGGTATGA
ATGAATTGTACAAAGGTAGTGGGACTGCCTCCGGAACGGAGCCACAGCAGTCTTTCAGCGAGGCACAACA
GCAGCTGTGTAACACTCGACAAGAGGTTAACGAACTCAGAAAGCTCCTGGAAGAGGAACGGGATCAGCGA
GTAGCCGCGGAGAACGCACTTTCTGTGGCCGAAGAGCAGATCCGGCGGCTGGAACACTCAGAGTGGGATA
GTAGCAGGACCCCTATCATCGGAAGTTGTGGTACACAAGAGCAGGCTCTGCTGATCGACTTGACCTCCAA
TAGCTGCAGAAGGACAAGATCTGGGGTCGGCTGGAAAAGGGTGCTGCGGTCTCTCTGCCACAGTCGCACC
AGAGTTCCTCTGCTGGCGGCTATCTATTTCCTCATGATCCATGTGCTGCTGATACTTTGTTTTACTGGAC
ACCTGTAATCTAGAGGGCCCGTTTAAACCCGCTGATCAGCCTCGACTGTGCCTTCTAGTTGCCAGCCATC
TGTTGTTTGCCCCTCCCCCGTGCCTTCCTTGACCCTGGAAGGTGCCACTCCCACTGTCCTTTCCTAATAA
AATGAGGAAATTGCATCGCATTGTCTGAGTAGGTGTCATTCTATTCTGGGGGGTGGGGTGGGGCAGGACA
GCAAGGGGGAGGATTGGGAAGACAATAGCAGGCATGCTGGGGATGCGGTGGGCTCTATGGCTTCTGAGGC
GGAAAGAACCAGCTGGGGCTCTAGGGGGTATCCCC
[124 nt withheld, positions 3396-3519]
C
[91 nt withheld, positions 3521-3611]
A
[49 nt withheld, positions 3613-3661]
CCTTTGACGTTGGAGTCCACGTTCTTT
[37 nt withheld, positions 3689-3725]
ACCCTATCTCGGTCTATTCTTTTGATTTATAAGGGATTTTGCCGATTTCGGCCTATTGGTTAAAAAATGA
GCTGATTTAACAAAAATTTAACGCGAATTAATTCTGTGGAATGTGTGTCAGTTAGGGTGTGGAAAGTCCC
CAGGCTCCCCAGCAGGCAGAAGTATGCAAAGCATGCATCTCAATTAGTCAGCAACCAGGTGTGGAAAGTC
CCCAGGCTCCCCAGCAGGCAGAAGTATGCAAAGCATGCATCTCAATTAGTCAGCAACCATAGTCCCGCCC
CTAACTCCGCCCATCCCGCCCCTAACTCCGCCCAGTTCCGCCCATTCTCCGCCCCATGGCTGACTAATTT
TTTTTATTTATGCAGAGGCCGAGGCCGCCTCTGCCTCTGAGCTATTCCAGAAGTAGTGAGGAGGCTTTTT
TGGAGGCCTAGGCTTTTGCAAAAAGCTCCCGGGAGCTTGTATATCCATTTTCGGATCTGATCAAGAGACA
GGATGAGGATCGTTTCGCATGATTGAACAAGATGGATTGCACGCAGGTTCTCCGGCCGCTTGGGTGGAGA
GGCTATTCGGCTATGACTGGGCACAACAGACAATCGGCTGCTCTGATGCCGCCGTGTTCCGGCTGTCAGC
GCAGGGGCGCCCGGTTCTTTTTGTCAAGACCGACCTGTCCGGTGCCCTGAATGAACTGCAGGACGAGGCA
GCGCGGCTATCGTGGCTGGCCACGACGGGCGTTCCTTGCGCAGCTGTGCTCGACGTTGTCACTGAAGCGG
GAAGGGACTGGCTGCTATTGGGCGAAGTGCCGGGGCAGGATCTCCTGTCATCTCACCTTGCTCCTGCCGA
GAAAGTATCCATCATGGCTGATGCAATGCGGCGGCTGCATACGCTTGATCCGGCTACCTGCCCATTCGAC
CACCAAGCGAAACATCGCATCGAGCGAGCACGTACTCGGATGGAAGCCGGTCTTGTCGATCAGGATGATC
TGGACGAAGAGCATCAGGGGCTCGCGCCAGCCGAACTGTTCGCCAGGCTCAAGGCGCGCATGCCCGACGG
CGAGGATCTCGTCGTGACCCATGGCGATGCCTGCTTGCCGAATATCATGGTGGAAAATGGCCGCTTTTCT
GGATTCATCGACTGTGGCCGGCTGGGTGTGGCGGACCGCTATCAGGACATAGCGTTGGCTACCCGTGATA
TTGCTGAAGAGCTTGGCGGCGAATGGGCTGACCGCTTCCTCGTGCTTTACGGTATCGCCGCTCCCGATTC
GCAGCGCATCGCCTTCTATCGCCTTCTTGACGAGTTCTTCTGAGCGGGACTCTGGGGTTCGAAATGACCG
ACCAAGCGACGCCCAACCTGCCATCACGAGATTTCGATTCCACCGCCGCCTTCTATGAAAGGTTGGGCTT
CGGAATCGTTTTCCGGGACGCCGGCTGGATGATCCTCCAGCGCGGGGATCTCATGCTGGAGTTCTTCGCC
CACCCCAACTTGTTTATTGCAGCTTATAATGGTTACAAATAAAGCAATAGCATCACAAATTTCACAAATA
AAGCATTTTTTTCACTGCATTCTAGTTGTGGTTTGTCCAAACTCATCAATGTATCTTATCATGTCTGTAT
ACCGTCGACCTCTAGCTAGAGCTTGGCGTAATCATGGTCATAGCTGTTTCCTGTGTGAAATTGTTATCCG
CTCACAATTCCACACAACATACGAGCCGGAAGCATAAAGTGTAAAGCCTGGGGTGCCTAATGAGTGAGCT
AACTCACATTAATTGCGTTGCGCTCACTGCCCGCTTTCCAGTCGGGAAACCTGTCGTGCCAGCTGCATTA
ATGAATCGGCCAACGCGCGGGGAGAGGCGGTTTGCGTATTGGGCGCTCTTCCGCTTCCTCGCTCACTGAC
TCGCTGCGCTCGGTCGTTCGGCTGCGGCGAGCGGTATCAGCTCACTCAAAGGCGGTAATACGGTTATCCA
CAGAATCAGGGGATAACGCAGGAAAGAACATGTGAGCAAAAGGCCAGCAAAAGGCCAGGAACCGTAAAAA
GGCCGCGTTGCTGGCGTTTTTCCATAGGCTCCGCCCCCCTGACGAGCATCACAAAAATCGACGCTCAAGT
CAGAGGTGGCGAAACCCGACAGGACTATAAAGATACCAGGCGTTTCCCCCTGGAAGCTCCCTCGTGCGCT
CTCCTGTTCCGACCCTGCCGCTTACCGGATACCTGTCCGCCTTTCTCCCTTCGGGAAGCGTGGCGCTTTC
TCATAGCTCACGCTGTAGGTATCTCAGTTCGGTGTAGGTCGTTCGCTCCAAGCTGGGCTGTGTGCACGAA
CCCCCCGTTCAGCCCGACCGCTGCGCCTTATCCGGTAACTATCGTCTTGAGTCCAACCCGGTAAGACACG
ACTTATCGCCACTGGCAGCAGCCACTGGTAACAGGATTAGCAGAGCGAGGTATGTAGGCGGTGCTACAGA
GTTCTTGAAGTGGTGGCCTAACTACGGCTACACTAGAAGAACAGTATTTGGTATCTGCGCTCTGCTGAAG
CCAGTTACCTTCGGAAAAAGAGTTGGTAGCTCTTGATCCGGCAAACAAACCACCGCTGGTAGCGGTGGTT
TTTTTGTTTGCAAGCAGCAGATTACGCGCAGAAAAAAAGGATCTCAAGAAGATCCTTTGATCTTTTCTAC
GGGGTCTGACGCTCAGTGGAACGAAAACTCACGTTAAGGGATTTTGGTCATGAGATTATCAAAAAGGATC
TTCACCTAGATCCTTTTAAATTAAAAATGAAGTTTTAAATCAATCTAAAGTATATATGAGTAAACTTGGT
CTGACAGTTACCAATGCTTAATCAGTGAGGCACCTATCTCAGCGATCTGTCTATTTCGTTCATCCATAGT
TGCCTGACTCCCCGTCGTGTAGATAACTACGATACGGGAGGGCTTACCATCTGGCCCCAGTGCTGCAATG
ATACCGCGAGACCCACGCTCACCGGCTCCAGATTTATCAGCAATAAACCAGCCAGCCGGAAGGGCCGAGC
GCAGAAGTGGTCCTGCAACTTTATCCGCCTCCATCCAGTCTATTAATTGTTGCCGGGAAGCTAGAGTAAG
TAGTTCGCCAGTTAATAGTTTGCGCAACGTTGTTGCCATTGCTACAGGCATCGTGGTGTCACGCTCGTCG
TTTGGTATGGCTTCATTCAGCTCCGGTTCCCAACGATCAAGGCGAGTTACATGATCCCCCATGTTGTGCA
AAAAAGCGGTTAGCTCCTTCGGTCCTCCGATCGTTGTCAGAAGTAAGTTGGCCGCAGTGTTATCACTCAT
GGTTATGGCAGCACTGCATAATTCTCTTACTGTCATGCCATCCGTAAGATGCTTTTCTGTGACTGGTGAG
TACTCAACCAAGTCATTCTGAGAATAGTGTATGCGGCGACCGAGTTGCTCTTGCCCGGCGTCAATACGGG
ATAATACCGCGCCACATAGCAGAACTTTAAAAGTGCTCATCATTGGAAAACGTTCTTCGGGGCGAAAACT
CTCAAGGATCTTACCGCTGTTGAGATCCAGTTCGATGTAACCCACTCGTGCACCCAACTGATCTTCAGCA
TCTTTTACTTTCACCAGCGTTTCTGGGTGAGCAAAAACAGGAAGGCAAAATGCCGCAAAAAAGGGAATAA
GGGCGACACGGAAATGTTGAATACTCATACTCTTCCTTTTTCAATATTATTGAAGCATTTATCAGGGTTA
TTGTCTCATGAGCGGATACATATTTGAATGTATTTAGAAAAATAAACAAATAGGGGTTCCGCGCACATTT
CCCCGAAAAGTGCCACCTGACGTC
